>Addgene plasmid #83876 | pGP4G-cccdB | depositor full sequence | sequence record 160272 | Full Sequence
TCGCGCGTTTCGGTGATGACGGTGAAAACCTCTGACACATGCAGCTCCCGGAGACGGTCACAGCTTGTCT
GTAAGCGGATGCCGGGAGCAGACAAGCCCGTCAGGGCGCGTCAGCGGGTGTTGGCGGGTGTCGGGGCTGG
CTTAACTATGCGGCATCAGAGCAGATTGTACTGAGAGTGCACCAGTTTAAACCATTTAATAGAACAGCAT
CGTAATATATGTGTACTTTGCAGTTATGACGCCAGATGGCAGTAGTGGAAGATATTCTTTATTGAAAAAT
AGCTTGTCACCTTACGTACAATCTTGATCCGGAGCTTTTCTTTTTTTGCCGATTAAGAATTAATTCGGTC
GAAAAAAGAAAAGGAGAGGGCCAAGAGGGAGGGCATTGGTGACTATTGAGCACGTGAGTATACGTGATTA
AGCACACAAAGGCAGCTTGGAGTATGTCTGTTATTAATTTCACAGGTAGTTCTGGTCCATTGGTGAAAGT
TTGCGGCTTGCAGAGCACAGAGGCCGCAGAATGTGCTCTAGATTCCGATGCTGACTTGCTGGGTATTATA
TGTGTGCCCAATAGAAAGAGAACAATTGACCCGGTTATTGCAAGGAAAATTTCAAGTCTTGTAAAAGCAT
ATAAAAATAGTTCAGGCACTCCGAAATACTTGGTTGGCGTGTTTCGTAATCAACCTAAGGAGGATGTTTT
GGCTCTGGTCAATGATTACGGCATTGATATCGTCCAACTGCATGGAGATGAGTCGTGGCAAGAATACCAA
GAGTTCCTCGGTTTGCCAGTTATTAAAAGACTCGTATTTCCAAAAGACTGCAACATACTACTCAGTGCAG
CTTCACAGAAACCTCATTCGTTTATTCCCTTGTTTGATTCAGAAGCAGGTGGGACAGGTGAACTTTTGGA
TTGGAACTCGATTTCTGACTGGGTTGGAAGGCAAGAGAGCCCCGAAAGCTTACATTTTATGTTAGCTGGT
GGACTGACGCCAGAAAATGTTGGTGATGCGCTTAGATTAAATGGCGTTATTGGTGTTGATGTAAGCGGAG
GTGTGGAGACAAATGGTGTAAAAGACTCTAACAAAATAGCAAATTTCGTCAAAAATGCTAAGAAATAGGT
TATTACTGAGTAGTATTTATTTAAGTATTGTTTGTGCACTTGCCAGTTTATCATTATCAATACTCGCCAT
TTCAAAGAATACGTAAATAATTAATAGTAGTGATTTTCCTAACTTTATTTAGTCAAAAAATTAGCCTTTT
AATTCTGCTGTAACCCGTACATGCCCAAAATAGGGGGCGGGTTACACAGAATATATAACATCGTAGGTGT
CTGGGTGAACAGTTTATTCCTGGCATCCACTAAATATAATGGAGCCCGCTTTTTAAGCTGGCATCCAGAA
AAAAAAAGAATCCCAGCACCAAAATATTGTTTTCTTCACCAACCATCAGTTCATAGGTCCATTCTCTTAG
CGCAACTACAGAGAACAGGGGCACAAACAGGCAAAAAACGGGCACAACCTCAATGGAGTGATGCAACCTG
CCTGGAGTAAATGATGACACAAGGCAATTGACCCACGCATGTATCTATCTCATTTTCTTACACCTTCTAT
TACCTTCTGCTCTCTCTGATTTGGAAAAAGCTGAAAAAAAAGGTTGAAACCAGTTCCCTGAAATTATTCC
CCTACTTGACTAATAAGTATATAAAGACGGTAGGTATTGATTGTAATTCTGTAAATCTATTTCTTAAACT
TCTTAAATTCTACTTTTATAGTTAGTCTTTTTTTTAGTTTTAAAACACCAGAACTTAGTTTCGACGGATT
CTAGAACTAGTGGATCCCCCATCACAAGTTTGTACAAAAAAGCTGAACGAGAAACGTAAAATGATATAAA
TATCAATATATTAAATTAGATTTTGCATAAAAAACAGACTACATAATACTGTAAAACACAACATATCCAG
TCACTATGGCGGCCGCATTAGGCACCCCAGGCTTTACACTTTATGCTTCCGGCTCGTATAATGTGTGGAT
TTTGAGTTAGGATCCGTCGAGATTTTCAGGAGCTAAGGAAGCTAAAATGGAGAAAAAAATCACTGGATAT
ACCACCGTTGATATATCCCAATGGCATCGTAAAGAACATTTTGAGGCATTTCAGTCAGTTGCTCAATGTA
CCTATAACCAGACCGTTCAGCTGGATATTACGGCCTTTTTAAAGACCGTAAAGAAAAATAAGCACAAGTT
TTATCCGGCCTTTATTCACATTCTTGCCCGCCTGATGAATGCTCATCCGGAATTCCGTATGGCAATGAAA
GACGGTGAGCTGGTGATATGGGATAGTGTTCACCCTTGTTACACCGTTTTCCATGAGCAAACTGAAACGT
TTTCATCGCTCTGGAGTGAATACCACGACGATTTCCGGCAGTTTCTACACATATATTCGCAAGATGTGGC
GTGTTACGGTGAAAACCTGGCCTATTTCCCTAAAGGGTTTATTGAGAATATGTTTTTCGTCTCAGCCAAT
CCCTGGGTGAGTTTCACCAGTTTTGATTTAAACGTGGCCAATATGGACAACTTCTTCGCCCCCGTTTTCA
CCATGGGCAAATATTATACGCAAGGCGACAAGGTGCTGATGCCGCTGGCGATTCAGGTTCATCATGCCGT
CTGTGATGGCTTCCATGTCGGCAGAATGCTTAATGAATTACAACAGTACTGCGATGAGTGGCAGGGCGGG
GCGTAAACGCCGCGTGGATCCGGCTTACTAAAAGCCAGATAACAGTATGCGTATTTGCGCGCTGATTTTT
GCGGTATAAGAATATATACTGATATGTATACCCGAAGTATGTCAAAAAGAGGTATGCTATGAAGCAGCGT
ATTACAGTGACAGTTGACAGCGACAGCTATCAGTTGCTCAAGGCATATATGATGTCAATATCTCCGGTCT
GGTAAGCACAACCATGCAGAATGAAGCCCGTCGTCTGCGTGCCGAACGCTGGAAAGCGGAAAATCAGGAA
GGGATGGCTGAGGTCGCCCGGTTTATTGAAATGAACGGCTCTTTTGCTGACGAGAACAGGGGCTGGTGAA
ATGCAGTTTAAGGTTTACACCTATAAAAGAGAGAGCCGTTATCGTCTGTTTGTGGATGTACAGAGTGATA
TTATTGACACGCCCGGGCGACGGATGGTGATCCCCCTGGCCAGTGCACGTCTGCTGTCAGATAAAGTCTC
CCGTGAACTTTACCCGGTGGTGCATATCGGGGATGAAAGCTGGCGCATGATGACCACCGATATGGCCAGT
GTGCCGGTCTCCGTTATCGGGGAAGAAGTGGCTGATCTCAGCCACCGCGAAAATGACATCAAAAACGCCA
TTAACCTGATGTTCTGGGGAATATAAATGTCAGGCTCCCTTATACACAGCCAGTCTGCAGGTCGACCATA
GTGACTGGATATGTTGTGTTTTACAGTATTATGTAGTCTGTTTTTTATGCAAAATCTAATTTAATATATT
GATATTTATATCATTTTACGTTTCTCGTTCAGCTTTCTTGTACAAAGTGGTGATGGGCTGCAGGAATTCG
ATATCAAGCTTATCGATACCGTCGACCTCGAGTCATGTAATTAGTTATGTCACGCTTACATTCACGCCCT
CCCCCCACATCCGCTCTAACCGAAAAGGAAGGAGTTAGACAACCTGAAGTCTAGGTCCCTATTTATTTTT
TTATAGTTATGTTAGTATTAAGAACGTTATTTATATTTCAAATTTTTCTTTTTTTTCTGTACAGACGCGT
GTACGCATGTAACATTATACTGAAAACCTTGCTTGAGAAGGTTTTGGGACGCTCGAAGGCTTTAATTTGT
GCAGGCCTTTTGAAAAGCAAGCATAAAAGATCTAAACATAAAATCTGTAAAATAACAAGATGTAAAGATA
ATGCTAAATCATTTGGCTTTTTGATTGATTGTACAGGAAAATATACATCGCAGGGGGTTGACTTTTACCA
TTTCACCGCAATGGAATCAAACTTGTTGAAGAGAATGTTCACAGGCGCATACGCTACAATGACCCGATTC
TTGCTAGCCTTTTCTCGGTCTTGCAAACAACCGCCGGCAGCTTAGTATATAAATACACATGTACATACCT
CTCTCCGTATCCTCGTAATCATTTTCTTGTATTTATCGTCTTTTCGCTGTAAAAACTTTATCACACTTAT
CTCAAATACACTTATTAACCGCTTTTACTATTATCTTCTACGCTGACAGTAATATCAAACAGTGACACAT
ATTAAACACAGTGGTTTCTTTGCATAAACACCATGTTTAAACCATGGTCATAGCTGTTTCCTGTGTGAAA
TTGTTATCCGCTCACAATTCCACACAACATAGGAGCCGGAAGCATAAAGTGTAAAGCCTGGGGTGCCTAA
TGAGTGAGGTAACTCACATTAATTGCGTTGCGCTCACTGCCCGCTTTCCAGTCGGGAAACCTGTCGTGCC
AGCTGCATTAATGAATCGGCCAACGCGCGGGGAGAGGCGGTTTGCGTATTGGGCGCTCTTCCGCTTCCTC
GCTCACTGACTCGCTGCGCTCGGTCGTTCGGCTGCGGCGAGCGGTATCAGCTCACTCAAAGGCGGTAATA
CGGTTATCCACAGAATCAGGGGATAACGCAGGAAAGAACATGTGAGCAAAAGGCCAGCAAAAGGCCAGGA
ACCGTAAAAAGGCCGCGTTGCTGGCGTTTTTCCATAGGCTCGGCCCCCCTGACGAGCATCACAAAAATCG
ACGCTCAAGTCAGAGGTGGCGAAACCCGACAGGACTATAAAGATACCAGGCGTTCCCCCCTGGAAGCTCC
CTCGTGCGCTCTCCTGTTCCGACCCTGCCGCTTACCGGATACCTGTCCGCCTTTCTCCCTTCGGGAAGCG
TGGCGCTTTCTCAATGCTCACGCTGTAGGTATCTCAGTTCGGTGTAGGTCGTTCGCTCCAAGCTGGGCTG
TGTGCACGAACCCCCCGTTCAGCCCGACCGCTGCGCCTTATCCGGTAACTATCGTCTTGAGTCCAACCCG
GTAAGACACGACTTATCGCCACTGGCAGCAGCCACTGGTAACAGGATTAGCAGAGCGAGGTATGTAGGCG
GTGCTACAGAGTTCTTGAAGTGGTGGCCTAACTACGGCTACACTAGAAGGACAGTATTTGGTATCTGCGC
TCTGCTGAAGCCAGTTACCTTCGGAAAAAGAGTTGGTAGCTCTTGATCCGGCAAACAAACCACCGCTGGT
AGCGGTGGTTTTTTTGTTTGCAAGCAGCAGATTACGCGCAGAAAAAAAGGATCTCAAGAAGATCCTTTGA
TCTTTTCTACGGGGTCTGACGCTCAGTGGAACGAAAACTCACGTTAAGGGATTTTGGTCATGAGATTATC
AAAAAGGATCTTCACCTAGATCCTTTTAAATTAAAAATGAAGTTTTAAATCAATCTAAAGTATATATGAG
TAAACTTGGTCTGACAGTTACCAATGCTTAATCAGTGAGGCACCTATCTCAGCGATCTGTCTATTTCGTT
CATCCATAGTTGCCTGACTGCCCGTCGTGTAGATAACTACGATACGGGAGGGCTTACCATCTGGCCCCAG
TGCTGCAATGATACCGCGAGACCCACGCTCACCGGCTCCAGATTTATCAGCAATAAACCAGCCAGCCGGA
AGGGCCGAGCGCAGAAGTGGTCCTGCAACTTTATCCGCCTCCATCCAGTCTATTAATTGTTGCCGGGAAG
CTAGAGTAAGTAGTTCGCCAGTTAATAGTTTGCGCAACGTTGTTGCCATTGCTACAGGCATCGTGGTGTC
ACGCTCGTCGTTTGGTATGGCTTCATTCAGCTCCGGTTCCCAACGATCAAGGCGAGTTACATGATCCCCC
ATGTTGTGAAAAAAAGCGGTTAGCTCCTTCGGTCCTCCGATCGTTGTCAGAAGTAAGTTGGCCGCAGTGT
TATCACTCATGGTTATGGCAGCACTGCATAATTCTCTTACTGTCATGCCATCCGTAAGATGCTTTTCTGT
GACTGGTGAGTACTCAACCAAGTCATTCTGAGAATAGTGTATGCGGCGACCGAGTTGCTCTTGCCCGGCG
TCAATACGGGATAATACCGCGCCACATAGCAGAACTTTAAAAGTGCTCATCATTGGAAAACGTTCTTCGG
GGCGAAAACTCTCAAGGATCTTACCGCTGTTGAGATCCAGTTCGATGTAACCCACTCGTGCACCCAACTG
ATCTTCAGCATCTTTTACTTTCACCAGCGTTTCTGGGTGAGCAAAAACAGGAAGGCAAAATGCCGCAAAA
AAGGGAATAAGGGCGACACGGAAATGTTGAATACTCATACTCTTCCTTTTTCAATATTATTGAAGCATTT
ATCAGGGTTATTGTCTCATGAGCGGATACATATTTGAATGTATTTAGAAAAATAAACAAATAGGGGTTCC
GCGCACATTTCCCCGAAAAGTGCCACCTGACGTCTAAGAAACCATTATTATCATGACATTAACCTATAAA
AATAGGCGTATCACGAGGCCCTTTCGTC
Features (pLannotate 1.2.2; 23 found; start..end, strand, type, name):
    137..184     +  misc_feature   bom (fragment): basis of mobility region from pBR322
    296..443     +  promoter       TRP1 promoter: S. cerevisiae TRP1
    444..1118    +  CDS            TRP1: phosphoribosylanthranilate isomerase, required for tryptophan biosynthesis; S. cerevisiae TRP1; yeast auxotrophic marker
   1171..1814    +  promoter       GAP promoter: S. cerevisiae TDH3; promoter for glyceraldehyde-3-phosphate dehydrogenase
   1820..1840    +  misc_feature   MCS (fragment): pBluescript multiple cloning site
   1844..1968    +  protein_bind   attR1: mutant version of attR; recombination site for the Gateway® LR reaction LR Clonase™
   1993..2023    +  promoter       lac UV5 promoter: E. coli lac promoter with an "up" mutation
   2047..2076    +  promoter       cat promoter (fragment): promoter of the E. coli cat gene encoding chloramphenicol acetyltransferase
   2077..2736    +  CDS            CmR: chloramphenicol acetyltransferase; cat; confers resistance to chloramphenicol
   2918..3076    +  CDS            ccdA (fragment): CCDA_ECO57 - Also known as H, letA. Experimental evidence at protein level: Swiss-Prot protein existence level 1. Antitoxin component of a type II toxin-antitoxin (TA) system which inhibits the post-segregational killing (PSK) of plasmid-free cells, also referred to as a plasmid addiction system. Binds to and blocks the activity of CcdB; will also remove bound CcdB protein from the CcdB-GyrA complex by forming a CcdA-CcdB complex, a process termed rejuvenation. Functions as a transcriptional corepressor for the ccdAB operon, repression also requires CcdB (By similarity). From Escherichia coli
   3081..3383    +  CDS            ccdB: CCDB_ECOLI - Also known as G, letB, letD. Experimental evidence at protein level: Swiss-Prot protein existence level 1. Toxic component of a type II toxin-antitoxin (TA) system, functioning in plasmid maintainence. Responsible for the post- segregational killing (PSK) of plasmid-free cells, also referred to as a plasmid addiction system. Half-life of over 2 hours. Cell killing by CcdB is accompanied by filamentation, defects in chromosome and plasmid segregation, defects in cell division, formation of anucleate cells, decreased DNA synthesis and plasmid loss. Interferes with the activity of DN
   3427..3551    -  protein_bind   attR2: mutant version of attR; recombination site for the Gateway® LR reaction LR Clonase™
   3555..3602    +  misc_feature   MCS (fragment): pBluescript multiple cloning site
   3649..3838    +  terminator     CYC1 terminator: S. cerevisiae CYC1; transcription terminator for CYC1
   3850..4304    +  rep_origin     ARS1 (fragment): S. cerevisiae autonomously replicating sequence ARS1/ARS416
   4341..4357    -  protein_bind   lac operator: The lac repressor binds to the lac operator to inhibit transcription in E. coli. This inhibition can be relieved by adding lactose or isopropyl-β-D-thiogalactopyranoside (IPTG). lac repressor encoded by lacI
   4365..4395    -  promoter       lac promoter: promoter for the E. coli lac operon
   4410..4431    -  protein_bind   CAP binding site: CAP binding activates transcription in the presence of cAMP. E. coli catabolite activator protein
   4444..4536    -  CDS            lacI (fragment): lac repressor; lacI; The lac repressor binds to the lac operator to inhibit transcription in E. coli. This inhibition can be relieved by adding lactose or isopropyl-β-D-thiogalactopyranoside (IPTG).
   4719..5307    -  rep_origin     ori: high-copy-number ColE1/pMB1/pBR322/pUC origin of replication
   5478..6338    -  CDS            AmpR: β-lactamase; bla; confers resistance to ampicillin, carbenicillin, and related antibiotics
   6339..6443    -  promoter       AmpR promoter: bla
   6538..35      +  CDS            rop (fragment) (across the origin): Rop protein, which maintains plasmids at low copy number; rop
