[The description below was written by a language model from this plasmid's Addgene catalogue record and pLannotate feature annotations shown in this document.]
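Description:
pGP4G-cccdB is an empty Gateway destination vector (about 6.5 kb) designed for integrating expression cassettes at the tryptophan (TRP1) locus of Saccharomyces cerevisiae. The record lists its parent backbone as unknown. In E. coli it replicates from a high-copy ColE1/pUC-type origin and carries an ampicillin resistance gene (bla) on the backbone. A second marker, chloramphenicol acetyltransferase, lies inside the Gateway cassette. Because the cassette also encodes the CcdB gyrase toxin, the plasmid is maintained in the ccdB-tolerant strain DB3.1 under dual chloramphenicol and ampicillin selection.

For yeast, the vector provides the TRP1 promoter and coding sequence as an auxotrophic marker, allowing selection of transformants in a trp1 background. The annotated ARS1 fragment is probably just sequence that flanks TRP1 in the genome, which would fit the stated integrative use, but the record does not say whether it functions as an origin. The expression unit consists of the strong constitutive GPD (TDH3/GAP) promoter, short pBluescript polylinker remnants, the attR1–CmR–ccdB–attR2 cassette (including a partial ccdA), and the CYC1 terminator.

In an LR Clonase reaction with an attL-flanked entry clone, the gene of interest replaces the CmR/ccdB segment. It is then positioned between the GPD promoter and the CYC1 terminator, and ccdB counter-selects against unrecombined vector in standard E. coli strains. No epitope tags or reporters are annotated. Small fragments of lac regulatory elements, lacI, rop and bom are leftovers from earlier cloning vectors. The resulting clones are used for stable, single-locus constitutive expression of a chosen gene in yeast.
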