Addgene plasmid #83876: pGP4G-cccdB
Purpose: (Empty Backbone) Destination vector for integration at yeast Trp locus, expression from the GPD promoter
Depositing lab: Jennifer Nemhauser. Depositing organization: University of Washington.
Backbone
  Vector backbone: unknown
  Vector type: Gateway Destination vector
Growth in bacteria
  Bacterial resistance: Chloramphenicol and Ampicillin, 25 & 100 μg/mL
  Growth temperature: 37°C
  Growth strain: DB3.1
  Copy number: Unknown
Gene/Insert
  Gene/Insert name: None
Terms and licenses: Academic/Nonprofit Terms; Industry Terms: Not Available to Industry
How to cite: pGP4G-cccdB was a gift from Jennifer Nemhauser (Addgene plasmid # 83876 ; http://n2t.net/addgene:83876 ; RRID:Addgene_83876)
