>Addgene plasmid #83876 | pGP4G-cccdB | addgene partial sequence | sequence record 162414 | GPDpro-F 5'-CGGTAGGTATTGATTGTAATTCTG-3'
TTCTACTTTTATAGTTAGTCTTTTTTTTAGTTTTAAAACACCAGAACTTAGTTTCGACGGATTCTAGAAC
TAGTGGATCCCCCATCACAAGTTTGTACAAAAAAGCTGAACGAGAAACGTAAAATGATATAAATATCAAT
ATATTAAATTAGATTTTGCATAAAAAACAGACTACATAATACTGTAAAACACAACATATCCAGTCACTAT
GGCGGCCGCATTAGGCACCCCAGGCTTTACACTTTATGCTTCCGGCTCGTATAATGTGTGGATTTTGAGT
TAGGATCCGTCGAGATTTTCAGGAGCTAAGGAAGCTAAAATGGAGAAAAAAATCACTGGATATACCACCG
TTGATATATCCCAATGGCATCGTAAAGAACATTTTGAGGCATTTCAGTCAGTTGCTCAATGTACCTATAA
CCAGACCGTTCAGCTGGATATTACGGCCTTTTTAAAGACCGTAAAGAAAAATAAGCACAAGTTTTATCCG
GCCTTTATTCACATTCTTGCCCGCCTGATGAATGCTCATCCGGAATTCCGTATGGCAATGAAAGACGGTG
AGCTGGTGATATGGGATAGTGTTCACCCTTGTTACACCGTTTTCCATGAGCAAACTGAAACGTTTTCATC
GCTCTGGAGTGAATACCACGACGATTTCCGGCAGTTTCTACACATATATTCGCAAGATGTGGCGTGTTAC
GGTGAAAACCTGGCCTATTTCCCTAAAGGGTTTATTGAGAATATGTTTTTCGTCTCAGCCAATCCCTGGG
TGAGTTTCACCAGTTTTGATTTAAACGTGGCCAATATGGACAACTTCTTCGCCCCCGTTTTCACCATGGG
CAAA
