>Addgene plasmid #83876 | pGP4G-cccdB | addgene partial sequence | sequence record 162415 | pRS-marker 5'-cggcatcagagcagattgta-3'
TTTAATAGAACAGCATCGTAATATATGTGTACTTTGCAGTTATGACGCCAGATGGCAGTAGTGGAAGATA
TTCTTTATTGAAAAATAGCTTGTCACCTTACGTACAATCTTGATCCGGAGCTTTTCTTTTTTTGCCGATT
AAGAATTAATTCGGTCGAAAAAAGAAAAGGAGAGGGCCAAGAGGGAGGGCATTGGTGACTATTGAGCACG
TGAGTATACGTGATTAAGCACACAAAGGCAGCTTGGAGTATGTCTGTTATTAATTTCACAGGTAGTTCTG
GTCCATTGGTGAAAGTTTGCGGCTTGCAGAGCACAGAGGCCGCAGAATGTGCTCTAGATTCCGATGCTGA
CTTGCTGGGTATTATATGTGTGCCCAATAGAAAGAGAACAATTGACCCGGTTATTGCAAGGAAAATTTCA
AGTCTTGTAAAAGCATATAAAAATAGTTCAGGCACTCCGAAATACTTGGTTGGCGTGTTTCGTAATCAAC
CTAAGGAGGATGTTTTGGCTCTGGTCAATGATTACGGCATTGATATCGTCCAACTGCATGGAGATGAGTC
GTGGCAAGAATACCAAGAGTTCCTCGGTTTGCCAGTTATTAAAAGACTCGTATTTCCAAAAGACTGCAAC
ATACTACTCAGTGCAGCTTCACAGAAACCTCATTCGTTTATTCCCTTGTTTGATTCAGAAGCAGGTGGGA
CAGGTGAACTTTTGGATTGGAACTCGATTTCTGACTGGGTTGGAAGGCAAGAGAGCCCCGAAAGCTTACA
TTTTATGTTAGCTGGTGGACTGACGCCAGAAAATGTTGGTGATGCGCTTAGATTAAATGGCGTTATTGGT
GTTGATGTAAGCGGAGGTGTGGAGAC
